Addgene plasmid #80196: non-targeting control gRNA (BRDN0001145885)
Purpose: 3rd generation lentiviral gRNA plasmid, non-targeting control gRNA
Depositing lab: John Doench & David Root. Depositing organization: Broad Institute. Publication: Optimized sgRNA design to maximize activity and minimize off-target effects of CRISPR-Cas9. Doench JG, Fusi N, Sullender M, Hegde M, Vaimberg EW, Donovan KF, Smith I, Tothova Z, Wilen C, Orchard R, Virgin HW, Listgarten J, Root DE. Nat Biotechnol. 2016 Jan 18. doi: 10.1038/nbt.3437. PubMed 26780180.
Backbone
  Vector backbone: lentiGuide-Puro
  Backbone manufacturer: Zhang Lab (Addgene plasmid # 52963)
  Vector type: Mammalian Expression, Lentiviral, CRISPR
  Selectable markers: Puromycin
Growth in bacteria
  Bacterial resistance: Ampicillin, 100 μg/mL
  Growth temperature: 37°C
  Growth strain: DH5alpha
  Copy number: High Copy
Gene/Insert
  Gene/Insert name: Non-targeting control gRNA
  gRNA/shRNA sequence: GGGACGCGAAAGAAACCAGT
  Species: H. sapiens (human)
  Promoter: hU6
  Cloning method: Unknown
  Sequencing primers: 5′ U6-F; 3′ pS2-R
Terms and licenses: Academic/Nonprofit Terms; Industry Terms: Not Available to Industry
How to cite: non-targeting control gRNA (BRDN0001145885) was a gift from John Doench & David Root (Addgene plasmid # 80196 ; http://n2t.net/addgene:80196 ; RRID:Addgene_80196)
