[The description below was written by a language model from this plasmid's Addgene catalogue record and pLannotate feature annotations shown in this document.]
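Description:
The non-targeting control gRNA plasmid (BRDN0001145885) is a third-generation lentiviral guide RNA vector built on the lentiGuide-Puro backbone, classified for mammalian expression, lentiviral delivery and CRISPR use. It is maintained in E. coli as a high-copy plasmid through a ColE1/pUC-type origin with ampicillin selection from the β-lactamase gene. The backbone also carries an f1 origin, an SV40 origin and poly(A) signal, and residual lac, T7 and T3 elements that play no part in the payload.

The transfer cassette starts with an RSV promoter fused to a truncated HIV-1 5' LTR, which makes genomic RNA production in packaging cells independent of Tat. This is followed by the Ψ packaging signal with a partial gag sequence and the Rev response element for Rev-dependent nuclear export. Downstream, a human U6 RNA polymerase III promoter drives a 20-nucleotide spacer joined to the Streptococcus pyogenes Cas9 guide scaffold. The record describes this spacer as non-targeting, with human listed as the species. After a cPPT/CTS element, an EF-1α core promoter with its intron A expresses puromycin N-acetyltransferase, allowing selection of transduced cells with puromycin. A WPRE enhances transcript expression, and the ΔU3 3' LTR makes the integrated provirus self-inactivating.

No Cas9 coding sequence is annotated, so the nuclease must be supplied separately, for example by a Cas9-expressing cell line. The construct serves as a negative control alongside gene-targeting guides in the same backbone, showing the effects of transduction, selection and guide expression without directed cleavage.
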