Features (pLannotate 1.2.2; 29 found; start..end, strand, type, name):
     14..80      +  CDS            small t antigen (fragment): SV40 (simian virus 40) small t antigen
    106..317     +  promoter       EF-1α core promoter: core promoter for human elongation factor EF-1α
    318..1256    +  intron         EF-1α intron A: intron upstream of the start codon of human EF-1α
   1278..1877    +  CDS            PuroR (fragment): puromycin N-acetyltransferase; pac from Streptomyces; confers resistance to puromycin
   1893..2481    +  misc_feature   WPRE: woodchuck hepatitis virus posttranscriptional regulatory element
   2532..2551    +  misc_feature   cPPT/CTS (fragment): central polypurine tract and central termination sequence of HIV-1
   2553..2786    +  LTR            3' LTR (ΔU3): self-inactivating 3' long terminal repeat (LTR) from HIV-1
   2864..2985    +  polyA_signal   SV40 poly(A) signal: SV40 polyadenylation signal
   3025..3160    +  rep_origin     SV40 ori: SV40 origin of replication
   3181..3199    -  promoter       T7 promoter: promoter for bacteriophage T7 RNA polymerase
   3207..3362    +  CDS            lacZα (fragment): LacZα fragment of β-galactosidase; lacZ fragment
   3367..3795    +  rep_origin     f1 ori (sequence partly withheld): f1 bacteriophage origin of replication; arrow indicates direction of (+) strand synthesis
   3848..3952    +  promoter       AmpR promoter: bla
   3953..4813    +  CDS            AmpR: β-lactamase; bla; confers resistance to ampicillin, carbenicillin, and related antibiotics
   4984..5572    +  rep_origin     ori: high-copy-number ColE1/pMB1/pBR322/pUC origin of replication
   5755..5847    +  CDS            lacI (fragment): lac repressor; lacI; The lac repressor binds to the lac operator to inhibit transcription in E. coli. This inhibition can be relieved by adding lactose or isopropyl-β-D-thiogalactopyranoside (IPTG).
   5860..5881    +  protein_bind   CAP binding site: CAP binding activates transcription in the presence of cAMP. E. coli catabolite activator protein
   5896..5926    +  promoter       lac promoter: promoter for the E. coli lac operon
   5934..5950    +  protein_bind   lac operator: The lac repressor binds to the lac operator to inhibit transcription in E. coli. This inhibition can be relieved by adding lactose or isopropyl-β-D-thiogalactopyranoside (IPTG). lac repressor encoded by lacI
   5995..6013    +  promoter       T3 promoter: promoter for bacteriophage T3 RNA polymerase
   6041..6267    +  promoter       RSV promoter: Rous sarcoma virus enhancer/promoter
   6268..6448    +  LTR            5' LTR (truncated): truncated 5' long terminal repeat (LTR) from HIV-1
   6495..6620    +  misc_feature   HIV-1 Ψ: packaging signal of human immunodeficiency virus type 1
   6604..6967    +  CDS            HIV-1 gag (fragment): gag protein from human immunodeficiency virus 1; gag
   7113..7346    +  misc_feature   RRE: The Rev response element (RRE) of HIV-1 allows for Rev-dependent mRNA export from the nucleus to the cytoplasm.
   7723..7749    +  CDS            Rev (fragment): human immunodeficiency virus 1 (HIV-1) Rev protein; rev; enhances nuclear export of unspliced and incompletely spliced viral mRNAs
   7753..7993    +  promoter       U6 promoter: RNA polymerase III promoter for human U6 snRNA
   8023..8098    +  misc_RNA       gRNA scaffold: guide RNA scaffold for the Streptococcus pyogenes CRISPR/Cas9 system
   8154..8271    +  misc_feature   cPPT/CTS: central polypurine tract and central termination sequence of HIV-1
>Addgene plasmid #80196 | non-targeting control gRNA (BRDN0001145885) | depositor full sequence | sequence record 150870 | Full Sequence
CCCGGGTGCAAAGATGGATAAAGTTTTAAACAGAGAGGAATCTTTGCAGCTAATGGACCTTCTAGGTCTT
GAAAGGAGTGGGAATTGGCTCCGGTGCCCGTCAGTGGGCAGAGCGCACATCGCCCACAGTCCCCGAGAAG
TTGGGGGGAGGGGTCGGCAATTGATCCGGTGCCTAGAGAAGGTGGCGCGGGGTAAACTGGGAAAGTGATG
TCGTGTACTGGCTCCGCCTTTTTCCCGAGGGTGGGGGAGAACCGTATATAAGTGCAGTAGTCGCCGTGAA
CGTTCTTTTTCGCAACGGGTTTGCCGCCAGAACACAGGTAAGTGCCGTGTGTGGTTCCCGCGGGCCTGGC
CTCTTTACGGGTTATGGCCCTTGCGTGCCTTGAATTACTTCCACCTGGCTGCAGTACGTGATTCTTGATC
CCGAGCTTCGGGTTGGAAGTGGGTGGGAGAGTTCGAGGCCTTGCGCTTAAGGAGCCCCTTCGCCTCGTGC
TTGAGTTGAGGCCTGGCCTGGGCGCTGGGGCCGCCGCGTGCGAATCTGGTGGCACCTTCGCGCCTGTCTC
GCTGCTTTCGATAAGTCTCTAGCCATTTAAAATTTTTGATGACCTGCTGCGACGCTTTTTTTCTGGCAAG
ATAGTCTTGTAAATGCGGGCCAAGATCTGCACACTGGTATTTCGGTTTTTGGGGCCGCGGGCGGCGACGG
GGCCCGTGCGTCCCAGCGCACATGTTCGGCGAGGCGGGGCCTGCGAGCGCGGCCACCGAGAATCGGACGG
GGGTAGTCTCAAGCTGGCCGGCCTGCTCTGGTGCCTGGCCTCGCGCCGCCGTGTATCGCCCCGCCCTGGG
CGGCAAGGCTGGCCCGGTCGGCACCAGTTGCGTGAGCGGAAAGATGGCCGCTTCCCGGCCCTGCTGCAGG
GAGCTCAAAATGGAGGACGCGGCGCTCGGGAGAGCGGGCGGGTGAGTCACCCACACAAAGGAAAAGGGCC
TTTCCGTCCTCAGCCGTCGCTTCATGTGACTCCACGGAGTACCGGGCGCCGTCCAGGCACCTCGATTAGT
TCTCGAGCTTTTGGAGTACGTCGTCTTTAGGTTGGGGGGAGGGGTTTTATGCGATGGAGTTTCCCCACAC
TGAGTGGGTGGAGACTGAAGTTAGGCCAGCTTGGCACTTGATGTAATTCTCCTTGGAATTTGCCCTTTTT
GAGTTTGGATCTTGGTTCATTCTCAAGCCTCAGACAGTGGTTCAAAGTTTTTTTCTTCCATTTCAGGTGT
CGTGACGTACGGCCACCATGACCGAGTACAAGCCCACGGTGCGCCTCGCCACCCGCGACGACGTCCCCAG
GGCCGTACGCACCCTCGCCGCCGCGTTCGCCGACTACCCCGCCACGCGCCACACCGTCGATCCGGACCGC
CACATCGAGCGGGTCACCGAGCTGCAAGAACTCTTCCTCACGCGCGTCGGGCTCGACATCGGCAAGGTGT
GGGTCGCGGACGACGGCGCCGCCGTGGCGGTCTGGACCACGCCGGAGAGCGTCGAAGCGGGGGCGGTGTT
CGCCGAGATCGGCCCGCGCATGGCCGAGTTGAGCGGTTCCCGGCTGGCCGCGCAGCAACAGATGGAAGGC
CTCCTGGCGCCGCACCGGCCCAAGGAGCCCGCGTGGTTCCTGGCCACCGTCGGAGTCTCGCCCGACCACC
AGGGCAAGGGTCTGGGCAGCGCCGTCGTGCTCCCCGGAGTGGAGGCGGCCGAGCGCGCCGGGGTGCCCGC
CTTCCTGGAGACCTCCGCGCCCCGCAACCTCCCCTTCTACGAGCGGCTCGGCTTCACCGTCACCGCCGAC
GTCGAGGTGCCCGAAGGACCGCGCACCTGGTGCATGACCCGCAAGCCCGGTGCCTGAACGCGTTAAGTCG
ACAATCAACCTCTGGATTACAAAATTTGTGAAAGATTGACTGGTATTCTTAACTATGTTGCTCCTTTTAC
GCTATGTGGATACGCTGCTTTAATGCCTTTGTATCATGCTATTGCTTCCCGTATGGCTTTCATTTTCTCC
TCCTTGTATAAATCCTGGTTGCTGTCTCTTTATGAGGAGTTGTGGCCCGTTGTCAGGCAACGTGGCGTGG
TGTGCACTGTGTTTGCTGACGCAACCCCCACTGGTTGGGGCATTGCCACCACCTGTCAGCTCCTTTCCGG
GACTTTCGCTTTCCCCCTCCCTATTGCCACGGCGGAACTCATCGCCGCCTGCCTTGCCCGCTGCTGGACA
GGGGCTCGGCTGTTGGGCACTGACAATTCCGTGGTGTTGTCGGGGAAATCATCGTCCTTTCCTTGGCTGC
TCGCCTGTGTTGCCACCTGGATTCTGCGCGGGACGTCCTTCTGCTACGTCCCTTCGGCCCTCAATCCAGC
GGACCTTCCTTCCCGCGGCCTGCTGCCGGCTCTGCGGCCTCTTCCGCGTCTTCGCCTTCGCCCTCAGACG
AGTCGGATCTCCCTTTGGGCCGCCTCCCCGCGTCGACTTTAAGACCAATGACTTACAAGGCAGCTGTAGA
TCTTAGCCACTTTTTAAAAGAAAAGGGGGGACTGGAAGGGCTAATTCACTCCCAACGAAGACAAGATCTG
CTTTTTGCTTGTACTGGGTCTCTCTGGTTAGACCAGATCTGAGCCTGGGAGCTCTCTGGCTAACTAGGGA
ACCCACTGCTTAAGCCTCAATAAAGCTTGCCTTGAGTGCTTCAAGTAGTGTGTGCCCGTCTGTTGTGTGA
CTCTGGTAACTAGAGATCCCTCAGACCCTTTTAGTCAGTGTGGAAAATCTCTAGCAGTACGTATAGTAGT
TCATGTCATCTTATTATTCAGTATTTATAACTTGCAAAGAAATGAATATCAGAGAGTGAGAGGAACTTGT
TTATTGCAGCTTATAATGGTTACAAATAAAGCAATAGCATCACAAATTTCACAAATAAAGCATTTTTTTC
ACTGCATTCTAGTTGTGGTTTGTCCAAACTCATCAATGTATCTTATCATGTCTGGCTCTAGCTATCCCGC
CCCTAACTCCGCCCATCCCGCCCCTAACTCCGCCCAGTTCCGCCCATTCTCCGCCCCATGGCTGACTAAT
TTTTTTTATTTATGCAGAGGCCGAGGCCGCCTCGGCCTCTGAGCTATTCCAGAAGTAGTGAGGAGGCTTT
TTTGGAGGCCTAGGGACGTACCCAATTCGCCCTATAGTGAGTCGTATTACGCGCGCTCACTGGCCGTCGT
TTTACAACGTCGTGACTGGGAAAACCCTGGCGTTACCCAACTTAATCGCCTTGCAGCACATCCCCCTTTC
GCCAGCTGGCGTAATAGCGAAGAGGCCCGCACCGATCGCCCTTCCCAACAGTTGCGCAGCCTGAATGGCG
AATGGG
[124 nt withheld, positions 3367-3490]
C
[91 nt withheld, positions 3492-3582]
A
[49 nt withheld, positions 3584-3632]
CCTTTGACGTTGGAGTCCACGTTCTTT
[37 nt withheld, positions 3660-3696]
ACCCTATCTCGGTCTATTCTTTTGATTTATAAGGGATTTTGCCGATTTCGGCCTATTGGTTAAAAAATGA
GCTGATTTAACAAAAATTTAACGCGAATTTTAACAAAATATTAACGCTTACAATTTAGGTGGCACTTTTC
GGGGAAATGTGCGCGGAACCCCTATTTGTTTATTTTTCTAAATACATTCAAATATGTATCCGCTCATGAG
ACAATAACCCTGATAAATGCTTCAATAATATTGAAAAAGGAAGAGTATGAGTATTCAACATTTCCGTGTC
GCCCTTATTCCCTTTTTTGCGGCATTTTGCCTTCCTGTTTTTGCTCACCCAGAAACGCTGGTGAAAGTAA
AAGATGCTGAAGATCAGTTGGGTGCACGAGTGGGTTACATCGAACTGGATCTCAACAGCGGTAAGATCCT
TGAGAGTTTTCGCCCCGAAGAACGTTTTCCAATGATGAGCACTTTTAAAGTTCTGCTATGTGGCGCGGTA
TTATCCCGTATTGACGCCGGGCAAGAGCAACTCGGTCGCCGCATACACTATTCTCAGAATGACTTGGTTG
AGTACTCACCAGTCACAGAAAAGCATCTTACGGATGGCATGACAGTAAGAGAATTATGCAGTGCTGCCAT
AACCATGAGTGATAACACTGCGGCCAACTTACTTCTGACAACGATCGGAGGACCGAAGGAGCTAACCGCT
TTTTTGCACAACATGGGGGATCATGTAACTCGCCTTGATCGTTGGGAACCGGAGCTGAATGAAGCCATAC
CAAACGACGAGCGTGACACCACGATGCCTGTAGCAATGGCAACAACGTTGCGCAAACTATTAACTGGCGA
ACTACTTACTCTAGCTTCCCGGCAACAATTAATAGACTGGATGGAGGCGGATAAAGTTGCAGGACCACTT
CTGCGCTCGGCCCTTCCGGCTGGCTGGTTTATTGCTGATAAATCTGGAGCCGGTGAGCGTGGGTCTCGCG
GTATCATTGCAGCACTGGGGCCAGATGGTAAGCCCTCCCGTATCGTAGTTATCTACACGACGGGGAGTCA
GGCAACTATGGATGAACGAAATAGACAGATCGCTGAGATAGGTGCCTCACTGATTAAGCATTGGTAACTG
TCAGACCAAGTTTACTCATATATACTTTAGATTGATTTAAAACTTCATTTTTAATTTAAAAGGATCTAGG
TGAAGATCCTTTTTGATAATCTCATGACCAAAATCCCTTAACGTGAGTTTTCGTTCCACTGAGCGTCAGA
CCCCGTAGAAAAGATCAAAGGATCTTCTTGAGATCCTTTTTTTCTGCGCGTAATCTGCTGCTTGCAAACA
AAAAAACCACCGCTACCAGCGGTGGTTTGTTTGCCGGATCAAGAGCTACCAACTCTTTTTCCGAAGGTAA
CTGGCTTCAGCAGAGCGCAGATACCAAATACTGTTCTTCTAGTGTAGCCGTAGTTAGGCCACCACTTCAA
GAACTCTGTAGCACCGCCTACATACCTCGCTCTGCTAATCCTGTTACCAGTGGCTGCTGCCAGTGGCGAT
AAGTCGTGTCTTACCGGGTTGGACTCAAGACGATAGTTACCGGATAAGGCGCAGCGGTCGGGCTGAACGG
GGGGTTCGTGCACACAGCCCAGCTTGGAGCGAACGACCTACACCGAACTGAGATACCTACAGCGTGAGCT
ATGAGAAAGCGCCACGCTTCCCGAAGGGAGAAAGGCGGACAGGTATCCGGTAAGCGGCAGGGTCGGAACA
GGAGAGCGCACGAGGGAGCTTCCAGGGGGAAACGCCTGGTATCTTTATAGTCCTGTCGGGTTTCGCCACC
TCTGACTTGAGCGTCGATTTTTGTGATGCTCGTCAGGGGGGCGGAGCCTATGGAAAAACGCCAGCAACGC
GGCCTTTTTACGGTTCCTGGCCTTTTGCTGGCCTTTTGCTCACATGTTCTTTCCTGCGTTATCCCCTGAT
TCTGTGGATAACCGTATTACCGCCTTTGAGTGAGCTGATACCGCTCGCCGCAGCCGAACGACCGAGCGCA
GCGAGTCAGTGAGCGAGGAAGCGGAAGAGCGCCCAATACGCAAACCGCCTCTCCCCGCGCGTTGGCCGAT
TCATTAATGCAGCTGGCACGACAGGTTTCCCGACTGGAAAGCGGGCAGTGAGCGCAACGCAATTAATGTG
AGTTAGCTCACTCATTAGGCACCCCAGGCTTTACACTTTATGCTTCCGGCTCGTATGTTGTGTGGAATTG
TGAGCGGATAACAATTTCACACAGGAAACAGCTATGACCATGATTACGCCAAGCGCGCAATTAACCCTCA
CTAAAGGGAACAAAAGCTGGAGCTGCAAGCTTAATGTAGTCTTATGCAATACTCTTGTAGTCTTGCAACA
TGGTAACGATGAGTTAGCAACATGCCTTACAAGGAGAGAAAAAGCACCGTGCATGCCGATTGGTGGAAGT
AAGGTGGTACGATCGTGCCTTATTAGGAAGGCAACAGACGGGTCTGACATGGATTGGACGAACCACTGAA
TTGCCGCATTGCAGAGATATTGTATTTAAGTGCCTAGCTCGATACATAAACGGGTCTCTCTGGTTAGACC
AGATCTGAGCCTGGGAGCTCTCTGGCTAACTAGGGAACCCACTGCTTAAGCCTCAATAAAGCTTGCCTTG
AGTGCTTCAAGTAGTGTGTGCCCGTCTGTTGTGTGACTCTGGTAACTAGAGATCCCTCAGACCCTTTTAG
TCAGTGTGGAAAATCTCTAGCAGTGGCGCCCGAACAGGGACTTGAAAGCGAAAGGGAAACCAGAGGAGCT
CTCTCGACGCAGGACTCGGCTTGCTGAAGCGCGCACGGCAAGAGGCGAGGGGCGGCGACTGGTGAGTACG
CCAAAAATTTTGACTAGCGGAGGCTAGAAGGAGAGAGATGGGTGCGAGAGCGTCAGTATTAAGCGGGGGA
GAATTAGATCGCGATGGGAAAAAATTCGGTTAAGGCCAGGGGGAAAGAAAAAATATAAATTAAAACATAT
AGTATGGGCAAGCAGGGAGCTAGAACGATTCGCAGTTAATCCTGGCCTGTTAGAAACATCAGAAGGCTGT
AGACAAATACTGGGACAGCTACAACCATCCCTTCAGACAGGATCAGAAGAACTTAGATCATTATATAATA
CAGTAGCAACCCTCTATTGTGTGCATCAAAGGATAGAGATAAAAGACACCAAGGAAGCTTTAGACAAGAT
AGAGGAAGAGCAAAACAAAAGTAAGACCACCGCACAGCAAGCGGCCGCTGATCTTCAGACCTGGAGGAGG
AGATATGAGGGACAATTGGAGAAGTGAATTATATAAATATAAAGTAGTAAAAATTGAACCATTAGGAGTA
GCACCCACCAAGGCAAAGAGAAGAGTGGTGCAGAGAGAAAAAAGAGCAGTGGGAATAGGAGCTTTGTTCC
TTGGGTTCTTGGGAGCAGCAGGAAGCACTATGGGCGCAGCGTCAATGACGCTGACGGTACAGGCCAGACA
ATTATTGTCTGGTATAGTGCAGCAGCAGAACAATTTGCTGAGGGCTATTGAGGCGCAACAGCATCTGTTG
CAACTCACAGTCTGGGGCATCAAGCAGCTCCAGGCAAGAATCCTGGCTGTGGAAAGATACCTAAAGGATC
AACAGCTCCTGGGGATTTGGGGTTGCTCTGGAAAACTCATTTGCACCACTGCTGTGCCTTGGAATGCTAG
TTGGAGTAATAAATCTCTGGAACAGATTTGGAATCACACGACCTGGATGGAGTGGGACAGAGAAATTAAC
AATTACACAAGCTTAATACACTCCTTAATTGAAGAATCGCAAAACCAGCAAGAAAAGAATGAACAAGAAT
TATTGGAATTAGATAAATGGGCAAGTTTGTGGAATTGGTTTAACATAACAAATTGGCTGTGGTATATAAA
ATTATTCATAATGATAGTAGGAGGCTTGGTAGGTTTAAGAATAGTTTTTGCTGTACTTTCTATAGTGAAT
AGAGTTAGGCAGGGATATTCACCATTATCGTTTCAGACCCACCTCCCAACCCCGAGGGGACCCAGAGAGG
GCCTATTTCCCATGATTCCTTCATATTTGCATATACGATACAAGGCTGTTAGAGAGATAATTAGAATTAA
TTTGACTGTAAACACAAAGATATTAGTACAAAATACGTGACGTAGAAAGTAATAATTTCTTGGGTAGTTT
GCAGTTTTAAAATTATGTTTTAAAATGGACTATCATATGCTTACCGTAACTTGAAAGTATTTCGATTTCT
TGGCTTTATATATCTTGTGGAAAGGACGAAACACCGGGGACGCGAAAGAAACCAGTGTTTTAGAGCTAGA
AATAGCAAGTTAAAATAAGGCTAGTCCGTTATCAACTTGAAAAAGTGGCACCGAGTCGGTGCTTTTTTAA
GCTTGGCGTAACTAGATCTTGAGACAAATGGCAGTATTCATCCACAATTTTAAAAGAAAAGGGGGGATTG
GGGGGTACAGTGCAGGGGAAAGAATAGTAGACATAATAGCAACAGACATACAAACTAAAGAATTACAAAA
ACAAATTACAAAAATTCAAAATTTTCGGGTTTATTACAGGGACAGCAGAGATCCACTTTGGCGCCGGCTC
GAGGGGG
