>Addgene plasmid #80196 | non-targeting control gRNA (BRDN0001145885) | depositor partial sequence | sequence record 150871 | Target Sequence
GGGACGCGAAAGAAACCAGT
