>Addgene plasmid #80196 | non-targeting control gRNA (BRDN0001145885) | addgene partial sequence | sequence record 189103 | hU6-F
TAGAAAGTAATAATTTCTTGGGTAGTTTGCAGTTTTAAAATTATGTTTTAAAATGGACTATCATATGCTT
ACCGTAACTTGAAAGTATTTCGATTTCTTGGCTTTATATATCTTGTGGAAAGGACGAAACACCGGGGACG
CGAAAGAAACCAGTTTTAGAGCTAGAAATAGCAAGTTAAAATAAGGCTAGTCCGTTATCAACTTGAAAAA
GTGGCACCGAGTCGGTGCTTTTTTAAGCTTGGCGTAACTAGATCTTGAGACAAATGGCAGTATTCATCCA
CAATTTTAAAAGAAAAGGGGGGATTGGGGGGTACAGTGCAGGGGAAAGAATAGTAGACATAATAGCAACA
GACATACAAACTAAAGAATTACAAAAACAAATTACAAAAATTCAAAATTTTCGGGTTTATTACAGGGACA
GCAGAGATCCACTTTGGCGCCGGCTCGAGGGGGCCCGGGTGCAAAGATGGATAAAGTTTTAAACAGAGAG
GAATCTTTGCAGCTAATGGACCTTCTAGGTCTTGAAAGGAGTGGGAATTGGCTCCGGTGCCCGTCAGTGG
GCAGAGCGCA
